>Addgene plasmid #53746 | pCS-H2B-EYFP | addgene partial sequence | sequence record 89629 | CMV-F 5'-CGCAAATGGGCGGTAGGCGTG-3'
CTATATAAGCAATGCTCGTTTAGGGAACCGCCATTCTGCCTGGGGACGTCGGAGCAAGCTTGATTTAGGT
GACACTATAGAATACAAGCTACTTGTTCTTTTTGCAGGATCCCATCGATTCGAATTCAAGGCCTCTCGAG
CTCAAGCTTCGAATTCTGCAGTCGACGGTACCGCCACCATGCCAGAGCCAGCGAAGTCTGCTCCCGCCCC
GAAAAAGGGCTCCAAGAAGGCGGTGACTAAGGCGCAGAAGAAAGGCGGCAAGAAGCGCAAGCGCAGCCGC
AAGGAGAGCTATTCCATCTATGTGTACAAGGTTCTGAAGCAGGTCCACCCTGACACCGGCATTTCGTCCA
AGGCCATGGGCATCATGAATTCGTTTGTGAACGACATTTTCGAGCGCATCGCAGGTGAGGCTTCCCGCCT
GGCGCATTACAACAAGCGCTCGACCATCACCTCCAGGGAGATCCAGACGGCCGTGCGCCTGCTGCTGCCT
GGGGAGTTGGCCAAGCACGCCGTGTCCGAGGGTACTAAGGCCATCACCAAGTACACCAGCGCTAAGGATC
CCCGGGTACCGGTCGCCACCATGGTGAGCAAGGGCGAGGAGCTGTTCACCGGGGTGGTGCCCATCCTGGT
CGAGCTGGACGGCGACGTAAACGGCCACAAGTTCAGCGTGTCCGGCGAGGGCGAGGGCGATGCCACCTAC
GGCAAGCTGACCCTGAAGTTCATCTGCACCACCGGCAAGCTGCCCGTGCCCTGGCCCACCCTCGTGACCA
CCTTCGGCTACGGCCTGCAGTGCTTCGCCCGCTACCCCGACCACATGAAGCAGCACGACTTCTTCAAGTC
CGCCATGCCCGAAGGCTACGTCCAGGAGCGCACCATCTTCTTCAAGGACGACGGCAACTACAAGACCCGC
GCCGAGGTGAAGTTCGAGGGCGACACCCTGGTGAACCGCATCGAGCTGAAGGGCATCGACTTCAAGGAGG
ACGGCAACATCCTGGGGCACAAGCTGGAGTACAACTACAACAGCCACAACGTCTATATCATGGCCGACAA
GCAGAAGAACGGCATCAAGGTGAACTTCA
