>Addgene plasmid #53746 | pCS-H2B-EYFP | addgene partial sequence | sequence record 89630 | M13pUC-Rev 5'-AGCGGATAACAATTTCACACAGG-3'
GACCATGATTACGCCAAGCGCGCAATTAACCCTCACTAAAGGGAACAAAAGCTGGGTACCGGGCCCAATG
CATTGGCGCCGCGGCCGCGAATTAAAAAACCTCCCACACCTCCCCCTGAACCTGAAACATAAAATGAATG
CAATTGTTGTTGTTAACTTGTTTATTGCAGCTTATAATGGTTACAAATAAAGCAATAGCATCACAAATTT
CACAAATAAAGCATTTTTTTCACTGCATTCTAGTTGTGGTTTGTCCAAACTCATCAATGTATCTTATCAT
GTCTGGATCTACGTAATACGACTCACTATAGTTCTAGGGCCGCTTTACTTGTACAGCTCGTCCATGCCGA
GAGTGATCCCGGCGGCGGTCACGAACTCCAGCAGGACCATGTGATCGCGCTTCTCGTTGGGGTCTTTGCT
CAGGGCGGACTGGTAGCTCAGGTAGTGGTTGTCGGGCAGCAGCACGGGGCCGTCGCCGATGGGGGTGTTC
TGCTGGTAGTGGTCGGCGAGCTGCACGCTGCCGTCCTCGATGTTGTGGCGGATCTTGAAGTTCACCTTGA
TGCCGTTCTTCTGCTTGTCGGCCATGATATAGACGTTGTGGCTGTTGTAGTTGTACTCCAGCTTGTGCCC
CAGGATGTTGCCGTCCTCCTTGAAGTCGATGCCCTTCAGCTCGATGCGGTTCACCAGGGTGTCGCCCTCG
AACTTCACCTCGGCGCGGGTCTTGTAGTTGCCGTCGTCCTTGAAGAAGATGGTGCGCTCCTGGACGTAGC
CTTCGGGCATGGCGGACTTGAAGAAGTCGTGCTGCTTCATGTGGTCGGGGTAGCGGGCGAAGCACTGCAG
GCCGTAGCCGAAGGTGGTCACGAGGGTGGGCCAGGGCACGGGCAGCTTGCCGGTGGTGCAGATGAACTTC
AGGGTCAGCTTGCCGTAGGTGGCATCGCCCTCGCCCTCGCCGGACACGCTGAACTTGTGGCCGTTTACGT
CGCCGTCCAGCTCGACCAGGATGGGCACCACCCCGGTGAACAGCTCCTCGCCCTTGCTCACCATGGTGGC
GACCGGTACCCGGGGATCCTTAGCGCTGGTGTACTTGGTGATGGCCTTAGTACCCTCGGA
