[The description below was written by a language model from this plasmid's Addgene catalogue record.]
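Description:
pCS-H2B-EYFP is a mammalian expression plasmid built on the pCS2+ backbone (about 4.1 kb without insert), a multipurpose vector widely used in vertebrate embryology. It is maintained in E. coli as a high-copy plasmid under ampicillin selection. No feature table accompanies the record, so the details of the origin of replication, polyadenylation signal and other backbone elements are not itemised here. The listing of SP6 as the 5′ sequencing primer is consistent with the SP6 phage promoter that pCS2+ normally carries upstream of its cloning site. In that backbone family, this promoter allows in vitro synthesis of mRNA from the insert in addition to direct DNA-driven expression.

The payload is human histone H2B (H2BC21, also known as HIST2H2BE) fused at its C terminus to the yellow fluorescent protein EYFP and driven by the simian CMV IE94 promoter, a strong constitutive viral promoter active in a broad range of vertebrate cells. Because H2B is a core nucleosome component, the fusion is incorporated into chromatin. It therefore gives bright, stable nuclear labelling that persists through mitosis, making individual nuclei and condensed chromosomes visible in living cells. The associated publication concerns in toto imaging of embryogenesis by confocal time-lapse microscopy. This points to the construct's use as a nuclear marker for following cell positions, movements and divisions in developing embryos. The cloning method is recorded as unknown, and the H2B sequence was obtained from another laboratory's plasmid.
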