Addgene plasmid #53746: pCS-H2B-EYFP
Purpose: contains fusion of human histone H2B to EYFP in pCS2+ vector.
Depositing lab: Sean Megason. Depositing organization: Harvard Medical School. Publication: In toto imaging of embryogenesis with confocal time-lapse microscopy. Megason SG. Methods Mol Biol. 2009;546:317-32. doi: 10.1007/978-1-60327-977-2_19. PubMed 19378112.
Backbone
  Vector backbone: pCS2+
  Backbone manufacturer: RZPD
  Backbone size w/o insert (bp): 4095
  Vector type: Mammalian Expression
Growth in bacteria
  Bacterial resistance: Ampicillin, 100 μg/mL
  Growth temperature: 37°C
  Growth strain: DH5alpha
  Copy number: High Copy
Gene/Insert
  Gene/Insert name: histone H2B (alt name: histone cluster 2, H2be)
  Species: H. sapiens (human)
  Entrez Gene: H2BC21 (a.k.a. GL105, H2B, H2B-GL105, H2B.1, H2BE, H2BFQ, H2BGL105, H2BQ, HIST2H2BE)
  Promoter: simian CMV IE94
  Tag / fusion protein: EYFP (C terminal on insert)
  Cloning method: Unknown
  Sequencing primers: 5′ SP6; 3′ EBV-rev
Resource information
  A portion of this plasmid was derived from a plasmid made by: H2B was obtained from Dr. Reinhard Koster.
Terms and licenses: Academic/Nonprofit Terms; Industry Terms: Not Available to Industry
How to cite: pCS-H2B-EYFP was a gift from Sean Megason (Addgene plasmid # 53746 ; http://n2t.net/addgene:53746 ; RRID:Addgene_53746)
